LOCUS       Exported 875 bp ds-DNA linear SYN 29-MAY-2021
DEFINITION  when used to produce lentivirus, express physiological levels of
            insert .
ACCESSION   .
VERSION     .
KEYWORDS    RalA (G23V)(mature peptide)-pcw107-V5
SOURCE      synthetic DNA construct
  ORGANISM  synthetic DNA construct
REFERENCE   1 (bases 1 to 875)
  AUTHORS   Martz CA, Ottina KA, Singleton KR, Jasper JS, Wardell SE,
            Peraza-Penton A, Anderson GR, Winter PS, Wang T, Alley HM, Kwong LN,
            Cooper ZA, Tetzlaff M, Chen PL, Rathmell JC, Flaherty KT, Wargo JA,
            McDonnell DP, Sabatini DM, Wood KC
  TITLE     Systematic identification of signaling pathways with potential to
            confer anticancer drug resistance.
  JOURNAL   Sci Signal. 2014 Dec 23;7(357):ra121. doi:
            10.1126/scisignal.aaa1877.
  PUBMED    25538079
REFERENCE   2 (bases 1 to 875)
  AUTHORS   .
  TITLE     Direct Submission
  JOURNAL   Exported May 29, 2021 from SnapGene Server 1.1.58
            http://www.snapgene.com
FEATURES             Location/Qualifiers
     source          1..875
                     /organism="synthetic DNA construct"
                     /mol_type="other DNA"
     CDS             complement(47..88)
                     /codon_start=1
                     /product="epitope tag from simian virus 5"
                     /label=V5 tag
                     /translation="GKPIPNPLLGLDST"
     protein_bind    96..120
                     /gene="mutant version of attB"
                     /label=attB2
                     /bound_moiety="BP Clonase(TM)"
                     /note="recombination site for the Gateway(R) BP reaction"
     protein_bind    complement(748..772)
                     /gene="mutant version of attB"
                     /label=attB1
                     /bound_moiety="BP Clonase(TM)"
                     /note="recombination site for the Gateway(R) BP reaction"
ORIGIN
        1 ttttgtaatc cagaggttga ttgtcgactt aacgcggtca ttactacgta gaatcgagac
       61 cgaggagagg gttagggata ggcttaccac cggtaaccac tttgtacaag aaagttggca
      121 agcatctttc tctgattctc ttggctaaac ttttcctctt cttttttcca ttcttttctt
      181 tgctgtcttc catctttctt gctcgaattt ctctcattaa atcaaaaaat accttgtcaa
      241 cattagctcg tgttttagca gacgtttcca cgtagttaac attccactgg tcagctctgt
      301 tttttgcctc ttctacagaa acctgccttt tatcttctaa atctgatttg ttaccaacca
      361 gtagaaatgg aacattctcg tcttctttta ctcttaaaat ctgctccctg aagtcagctg
      421 tagctgcaaa ggattccatt tctgtaatag agaagacaca gaggaagccc tccccgcttc
      481 ggaagtagtt gtctctaatt gcagcatagt cctcctgccc agctgtatct aagatatcaa
      541 tctgtacttc ctccccatcc agcactacct tcttccggta gctgtctgct ttggtaggct
      601 catagtcctc cacaaactca tcgtacatga actgtagagt cagagctgac ttgcccacac
      661 caacactgcc caccatgatg actttgtgta aggccaaaga attttgaccc ttgggcttat
      721 ttgcagccat ggtgccgccg ccgcaaaagc caactttttt gtacaaactt gttgatccat
      781 cgatgctagc ccctggggga gagaggtcgg tgattcggtc aacgagggag ccgactgccg
      841 acgtgcgctc cggaggcttg cagaatgcgg aagca
//
