>Addgene plasmid #64643 | RalA (G23V)(mature peptide)-pcw107-V5 | depositor partial sequence | sequence record 108712 | Depositor Insert Sequence
ATGGCTGCAAATAAGCCCAAGGGTCAAAATTCTTTGGCCTTACACAAAGTCATCATGGTGGGCAGTGTTG
GTGTGGGCAAGTCAGCTCTGACTCTACAGTTCATGTACGATGAGTTTGTGGAGGACTATGAGCCTACCAA
AGCAGACAGCTACCGGAAGAAGGTAGTGCTGGATGGGGAGGAAGTACAGATTGATATCTTAGATACAGCT
GGGCAGGAGGACTATGCTGCAATTAGAGACAACTACTTCCGAAGCGGGGAGGGCTTCCTCTGTGTCTTCT
CTATTACAGAAATGGAATCCTTTGCAGCTACAGCTGACTTCAGGGAGCAGATTTTAAGAGTAAAAGAAGA
CGAGAATGTTCCATTTCTACTGGTTGGTAACAAATCAGATTTAGAAGATAAAAGGCAGGTTTCTGTAGAA
GAGGCAAAAAACAGAGCTGACCAGTGGAATGTTAACTACGTGGAAACGTCTGCTAAAACACGAGCTAATG
TTGACAAGGTATTTTTTGATTTAATGAGAGAAATTCGAGCAAGAAAGATGGAAGACAGCAAAGAAAAGAA
TGGAAAAAAGAAGAGGAAAAGTTTAGCCAAGAGAATCAGAGAAAGATGC
