>Addgene plasmid #64643 | RalA (G23V)(mature peptide)-pcw107-V5 | addgene partial sequence | sequence record 133268 | hPGK-F 5'-GTGTTCCGCATTCTGCAAG-3'
ACCGAATCACCGTACCTCTCATCCCCAGGGGCTAGCATCGTATGAGTATCAACAAGTTTTGTACAAAAAA
GTTGGCTTTTGCGGCGGCGGCACCATGGCTGCAAATAAGCCCAAGGGTCAAAATTCTTTGGCCTTACACA
AAGTCATCATGGTGGGCAGTGTTGGTGTGGGCAAGTCAGCTCTGACTCTACAGTTCATGTACGATGAGTT
TGTGGAGGACTATGAGCCTACCAAAGCAGACAGCTACCGGAAGAAGGTAGTGCTGGATGGGGAGGAAGTA
CAGATTGATATCTTAGATACAGCTGGGCAGGAGGACTATGCTGCAATTAGAGACAACTACTTCCGAAGCG
GGGAGGGCTTCCTCTGTGTCTTCTCTATTACAGAAATGGAATCCTTTGCAGCTACAGCTGACTTCAGGGA
GCAGATTTTAAGAGTAAAAGAAGACGAGAATGTTCCATTTCTACTGGTTGGTAACAAATCAGATTTAGAA
GATAAAAGGCAGGTTTCTGTAGAAGAGGCAAAAAACAGAGCTGACCAGTGGAATGTTAACTACGTGGAAA
CGTCTGCTA
