[The description below was written by a language model from this plasmid's Addgene catalogue record and the feature table of its GenBank file.]
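Description:
RalA (G23V)(mature peptide)-pcw107-V5 is a lentiviral expression plasmid built on the pcw107 (V5) backbone, which is about 9.2 kb without insert. It carries a 609 bp human RALA coding sequence with the G23V substitution. The insert was introduced by Gateway recombination and is transcribed from the PGK promoter, a moderate-strength constitutive promoter, in line with the stated purpose of giving physiological rather than strongly overexpressed levels of the protein after lentiviral delivery. The backbone supplies a C-terminal V5 epitope tag for detection. G23V is generally regarded as an activating mutation in this small Ras-family GTPase, although the record does not say this. The "mature peptide" label is also not explained; it may refer to a form lacking residues removed during C-terminal processing. The depositor notes a short barcode of four T residues 17 nt upstream of the coding start, and part of the plasmid derives from an earlier deposited construct.

The plasmid is propagated in bacteria under ampicillin selection, in a recombination-deficient strain of the kind typically used to stabilise lentiviral repeats. Transduced mammalian cells are selected with puromycin. The listed 3′ sequencing primer implies a WPRE downstream of the insert. The available feature table covers only an 875 bp partial sequence, apparently a read in reverse orientation across the insert. It annotates the V5 tag, attB2 and attB1, with the roughly 600 bp between the att sites matching the insert size. LTRs, packaging signal, resistance cassettes and replication origin are not annotated there. The associated publication concerns systematic identification of signaling pathways that can confer anticancer drug resistance, which suggests use as a pathway-activating construct in such screens.
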