Addgene plasmid #64643: RalA (G23V)(mature peptide)-pcw107-V5
Purpose: when used to produce lentivirus, express physiological levels of insert
Depositing lab: David Sabatini & Kris Wood. Depositing organization: Whitehead Institute for Biomedical Research. Publication: Systematic identification of signaling pathways with potential to confer anticancer drug resistance. Martz CA, Ottina KA, Singleton KR, Jasper JS, Wardell SE, Peraza-Penton A, Anderson GR, Winter PS, Wang T, Alley HM, Kwong LN, Cooper ZA, Tetzlaff M, Chen PL, Rathmell JC, Flaherty KT, Wargo JA, McDonnell DP, Sabatini DM, Wood KC. Sci Signal. 2014 Dec 23;7(357):ra121. doi: 10.1126/scisignal.aaa1877. PubMed 25538079.
Backbone
  Vector backbone: pcw107 (V5)
  Backbone manufacturer: John Doench/Kathleen Ottina
  Backbone size w/o insert (bp): 9240
  Vector type: Lentiviral
  Selectable markers: Puromycin
Growth in bacteria
  Bacterial resistance: Ampicillin, 100 μg/mL
  Growth temperature: 37°C
  Growth strain: Stbl3
  Copy number: Unknown
Gene/Insert
  Gene/Insert name: RALA (alt name: NM_005402.3)
  Species: H. sapiens (human)
  Insert size (bp): 609
  Mutation: G23V
  Entrez Gene: RALA (a.k.a. HINCONS, RAL)
  Promoter: PGK
  Tag / fusion protein: V5 (C terminal on backbone)
  Cloning method: Gateway Cloning
  Sequencing primers: 5′ hPGK-F; 3′ WPRE-R
Resource information
  A portion of this plasmid was derived from a plasmid made by: William Hahn (Addgene plasmid # 15252)
Terms and licenses: Academic/Nonprofit Terms; Industry Terms: Not Available to Industry
Depositor comments: TTTT (N-term barcode, 17 nt upstream of CDS start). Working name: CTK-S3-mp-V5
How to cite: RalA (G23V)(mature peptide)-pcw107-V5 was a gift from David Sabatini & Kris Wood (Addgene plasmid # 64643 ; http://n2t.net/addgene:64643 ; RRID:Addgene_64643)
